>Addgene plasmid #195921 | L1P16 | addgene full sequence | sequence record 387028 | Addgene NGS Result
ACCACAGAATCAGGGGATAACGCAGGAAAGAACATGAAGGCCTTGACAGGATATATTGGCGGGTAAACTA
AGTCGCTGTATGTGTTTGTTTGAGATCTCATGTGAGCAAAAGGCCAGCAAAAGGCCAGGAACCGTAAAAA
GGCCGCGTTGCTGGCGTTTTTCCATAGGCTCCGCCCCCCTGACGAGCATCACAAAAATCGACGCTCAAGT
CAGAGGTGGCGAAACCCGACAGGACTATAAAGATACCAGGCGTTTCCCCCTGGAAGCTCCCTCGTGCGCT
CTCCTGTTCCGACCCTGCCGCTTACCGGATACCTGTCCGCCTTTCTCCCTTCGGGAAGCGTGGCGCTTTC
TCATAGCTCACGCTGTAGGTATCTCAGTTCGGTGTAGGTCGTTCGCTCCAAGCTGGGCTGTGTGCACGAA
CCCCCCGTTCAGCCCGACCGCTGCGCCTTATCCGGTAACTATCGTCTTGAGTCCAACCCGGTAAGACACG
ACTTATCGCCACTGGCAGCAGCCACTGGTAACAGGATTAGCAGAGCGAGGTATGTAGGCGGTGCTACAGA
GTTCTTGAAGTGGTGGCCTAACTACGGCTACACTAGAAGAACAGTATTTGGTATCTGCGCTCTGCTGAAG
CCAGTTACCTTCGGAAGAAGAGTTGGTAGCTCTTGATCCGGCAAACAAACCACCGCTGGTAGCGGTGGTT
TTTTTGTTTGCAAGCAGCAGATTACGCGCAGAAAAAAAGGATCTCAAGAAGATCCTTTGATCTTTTCTAC
GGGGTCTGACGCTCAGTGGAACGAAAACTCACGTTAAGGGATTTTGGTCATGAGATTATCAAAAAGGATC
TTCACCTAGATCCTTTTAAATTAAAAATGAAGTTTTAAATCAATCTAAAGTACTGAGAGATCCCCTCATA
ATTTCCCCAAAGCGTAACCATGTGTGAATAAATTTTGAGCTAGTAGGGTTGCAGCCACGAGTAAGTCTTC
CCTTGTTATTGTGTAGCCAGAATGCCGCAAAACTTCCATGCCTAAGCGAACTGTTGAGAGTACGTTTCGA
TTTCTGACTGTGTTAGCCTGGAAGTGCTTGTCCCAACCTTGTTTCTGAGCATGAACGCCCGCAAGCCAAC
ATGTTAGTTGAAGCATCAGGGCGATTAGCAGCATGATATCAAAACGCTCTGAGCTGCTCGTTCGGCTATG
GCGTAGGCCTAGTCCGTAGGCAGGACTTTTCAAGTCTCGGAAGGTTTCTTCAATCTGCATTCGCTTCGAA
TAGATATTAACAAGTTGTTTGGGTGTTCGAATTTCAACAGGTAAGTTAGTTGCTAGAACCCATGGCTCCT
TTGCCGACGCTGAGTAGATTTTAGGTGACGGGTGGTGACAATGAGTCCGTGTCGAGCGCTGATTTTTTCG
GCCTTTAGAGCGAGATTTATACAATAGAATTTGGCATGAGATTGGATTGCTTTTAGTCAGCCTCTTATAG
CCTAAAGTCTTTGAGTGACTAGATGACATATCATGTAAGTTGCTGATAGGTTTCCAGTTTTCCGCTCCTA
GGTCTGCATATTGTACTTTTCCTCTTACTCGACTTAACCAGTACCAACCCAGCTTCTCAACGGATTTATA
CCATGGCACTTTAAAGCCAGCATCACTGACAATGAGCGGTGTGGTGTTACTCGGTAGAATGCTCGCAAGG
TCGGCTAGAAATTGGTCATGAGCTTTCTTTGAACATTGCTCTGAAAGCGGGAACGCTTTCTCATAAAGAG
TAACAGAACGACCGTGTAGTGCGACTGAAGCTCGCAATACCATAAGTCGTTTTTGCTCACGAATATCAGA
CCAGTCAACAAGTACAATGGGCATCGTATTGCCCGAACAGATAAAGCTAGCATGCCAACGGTATACAGCG
AGTCGCTCTTTGTGGAGGTGACGATTACCTAACAATCGGTCGATTCGTTTGATGTTATGTTTTGTTCTCG
CTTTGGTTGGCAGGTTACGGCCAAGTTCGGTAAGAGTGAGAGTTTTACAGTCAAGTAATGCGTGGCAAGC
CAACGTTAAGCTGTTGAGTCGTTTTAAGTGTAATTCGGGGCAGAATTGGTAAAGAGAGTCGTGTAAAATA
TCGAGTTCGCACATCTTGTTGTCTGATTATTGATTTTTCGCGAAACCATTTGATCATATGACAAGATGTG
TATCCACCTTAACTTAATGATTTTTACCAAAATCATTAGGGGATTCATCAGTCTAAAGTATATATGTGTA
ACATTGGTCTAGTGATTAGAAAAACTCATCGAGCATCAAATGAAACTGCAATTTATTCATATCAGGATTA
TCAATACCATATTTTTGAAAAAGCCGTTTCTGTAATGAAGGAGAAAACTCACCGAGGCAGTTCCATAGGA
TGGCAAGATCCTGGTATCGGTCTGCGATTCCGACTCGTCCAACATCAATACAACCTATTAATTTCCCCTC
GTCAAAAATAAGGTTATCAAGTGAGAAATCACCATGAGTGACGACTGAATCCGGTGAGAATGGCAAAAGT
TTATGCATTTCTTTCCAGACTTGTTCAACAGGCCAGCCATTACGCTCGTCATCAAAATCACTCGCATCAA
CCAAACCGTTATTCATTCGTGATTGCGCCTGAGCGAGACGAAATACGCGATCGCTGTTAAAAGGACAATT
ACAAACAGGAATCGAATGCAACCGGCGCAGGAACACTGCCAGCGCATCAACAATATTTTCACCTGAATCA
GGATATTCTTCTAATACCTGGAATGCTGTTTTCCCTGGGATCGCAGTGGTGAGTAACCATGCATCATCAG
GAGTACGGATAAAATGCTTGATGGTCGGAAGAGGCATAAATTCCGTCAGCCAGTTTAGTCTGACCATCTC
ATCTGTAACATCATTGGCAACGCTACCTTTGCCATGTTTCAGAAACAACTCTGGCGCATCGGGCTTCCCA
TACAATCGGTAGATTGTCGCACCTGATTGCCCGACATTATCGCGAGCCCATTTATACCCATATAAATCAG
CATCCATGTTGGAATTTAATCGCGGCCTTGAGCAAGACGTTTCCCGTTGAATATGGCTCATAACACCCCT
TGTATTACTGTTTATGTAAGCAGACAGTTTTATTGTTCATGATGATATATTTTTATCTTGTGCAATGTAA
CATCAGAGATTTTGAGACACAACGTGGCTTTGTTGAATAAATCGAACTTTTGCTGAGTTGAAGGATCAGA
TCACGCATCTTCCCGACAACGCAGACCGTTCCGTGGCAAAGCAAAAGTTCAAAATCACCAACTGGTCCAC
CTACAACAAAGCTCTCATCAACCGTGGCTCCCTCACTTTCTGGCTGGATGATGGGGCGATTCAGGCGATC
CCCATCCAACAGCCCGCCGTCGAGCGGGCTTTTTTATCCCCGGAAGCCTGTGGATAGAGGGTAGTTATCC
ACGTGAAACCGCTAATGCCCCGCAAAGCCTTGATTCACGGGGCTTTCCGGCCCGCTCCAAAAACTATCCA
CGTGAAATCGCTAATCAGGGTACGTGAAATCGCTAATCGGAGTACGTGAAATCGCTAATAAGGTCACGTG
AAATCGCTAATCAAAAAGGCACGTGAGAACGCTAATAGCCCTTTCAGATCAACAGCTTGCAAACACCCCT
CGCTCCGGCAAGTAGTTACAGCAAGTAGTATGTTCAATTAGCTTTTCAATTATGAATATATATATCAATT
ATTGGTCGCCCTTGGCTTGTGGACAATGCGCTACGCGCACCGGCTCCGCCCGTGGACAACCGCAAGCGGT
TGCCCACCGTCGAGCGCCTTTGCCCACAACCCGGCGGCCGGCCGCAACAGATCGTTTTATAAATTTTTTT
TTTTGAAAAAGAAAAAGCCCGAAAGGCGGCAACCTCTCGGGCTTCTGGATTTCCGATCCCCGGAATTAGA
TCTTGGCAGGATATATTGTGGTGTAACGTTATCGATCTGGATTTTAGTACTGGATTTTGGTTTTAGGAAT
TAGAAATTTTATTGATAGAAGTATTTTACAAATACAAATACATACTAAGGGTTTCTTATATGCTCAACAC
ATGAGCGAAACCCTATAAGAACCCTAATTTCCCTTATCGGGAAACTACTCACACATTATTTATGGAGAAA
ATAGAGAGAGATAGATTTGTAGAGAGAGACTGGTGATTTCAGCGTACCGAATTAATTCCTGAATCACTGC
GACCGGCCCTCCCGCGACCCAGCCGAGCGAGCTTAGCGAACTGTGGACGAGAACTGTGCCACCAAGCGTA
AGGCCGTTCTCTCGCATTTGCCTTGCTAGGCTCGCGCGAGTTGCTGGCTGAGGCGTTCTCGAAATCAGCT
CTTGTTCGGTCGGCATCTACTCTATTCCTTTGCCCTCGGACGAGTGCTGGGGCGTCGGTTTCCACTATCG
GCGAGTACTTCTACACAGCCATCGGTCCAGACGGCCGCGCTTCTGCGGGCGATTTGTGTACGCCCGACAG
TCCCGGCTCCGGATCGGACGATTGCGTCGCATCGACCCTGCGCCCAAGCTGCATCATCGAAATTGCCGTC
AACCAAGCTCTGATAGAGTTGGTCAAGACCAATGCGGAGCATATACGCCCGGAGCCTTGGCGATCCTGCA
AGCTCCGGATGCCTCCGCTCGAAGTAGCGCGTCTGCTGCTCCATACAAGCCAACCACGGCCTCCAGAAGA
AGATGTTGGCGACCTCGTATTGGGAATCCCCGAACATCGCCTCGCTCCAGTCAATGACCGCTGTTATGCG
GCCATTGTCCGTCAGGACATTGTTGGAGCCGAAATCCGCGTGCACGAGGTGCCGGACTTCGGGGCAGTCC
TCGGCCCAAAGCATCAGCTCATCGAGAGCCTGCGCGACGGACGCACTGACGGTGTCGTCCATCACAGTTT
GCCAGTGATACACATGGGGATCAGCAATCGCGCATATGAAATCACGCCATGTAGTGTATTGACCGATTCC
TTGCGGTCCGAATGGGCCGAACCCGCTCGTCTGGCTAAGATCGGCCGCAGCGATAGCATCCATAGCCTCC
GCGACCGGCTGAAGAACAGCGGGCAGTTCGGTTTCAGGCAGGTCTTGCAACGTGACACCCTGTGCACGGC
GGGAGATGCAATAGGTCAGGCTCTCGCTGAACTCCCCAATGTCAAGCACTTCCGGAATCGGGAGCGCGGC
CGATGCAAAGTGCCGATAAACATAACGATCTTTGTAGAAACCATCGGCGCAGCTATTTACCCGCAGGACA
TATCCACGCCCTCCTACATCGAAGCTGAAAGCACGAGATTCTTCGCCCTCCGAGAGCTGCATCAGGTCGG
AGACGCTGTCGAACTTTTCGATCAGAAACTTCTCGACAGACGTCGCGGTGAGTTCAGGCTTTTTCATAGG
GGGGATCAGCTTGGGCTGTCCTCTCCAAATGAAATGAACTTCCTTATATAGAGGAAGGGTCTTGCGAAGG
ATAGTGGGATTGTGCGTCATCCCTTACGTCAGTGGAGATGTCACATCAATCCACTTGCTTTGAAGACGTG
GTTGGAACGTCTTCTTTTTCCACGATGCTCCTCGTGGGTGGGGGTCCATCTTTGGGACCACTGTCGGCAG
AGGCATCTTGAATGATAGCCTTTCCTTTATCGCAATGATGGCATTTGTAGGAGCCACCTTCCTTTTCTAC
TGTCCTTTCGATGAAGTGACAGATAGCTGGGCAATGGAATCCGAGGAGGTTTCCCGAAATTACCCTTTGT
TGAAAAGTCTCAATAGCCCTTTGGTCTTCTGAGACTGTATCTTTGACATTTTTGGAGTAGGGGTACGATA
ACATTAACGCTTACAATTTCCATTCGCCATTCAGGCTGCGCAACTGTTGGGAAGGGCGATCGGTGCGGGC
CTCTTCGCTATTACGCCAGCTGGCGAAAGGGGGATGTGCTGCAAGGCGATTAAGTTGGGTAACGCCAGGG
TTTTCCCAGTCACGACGTTGTAAAACGACGGCCAGTGAATTGTAATACGACTCACTATAGGGCTTGGAGC
TCAACAACAAACTTTCCATTCACCCATTTATGGATACACAGTCTAGCTCAACAGAGCTTTTAACCCAAAT
TGGTACAATAGAATACAACTTTAGATCATAATTCTCAAAAGAAAGAGATTCCTTAGCTATTCTATCTGCC
ACTCCATTTCCTTCTCGGCTTGTATGCACAAGCATAAAATCCTCAAACTTGCTAAGTAGATACTTTATGT
CTTGGATAATTGGATTGAGACTTGACAAGCATAACTTTCATGTAACCAAAGACACAAGTTGCTGAGAATC
CACCTCAAAAATGATCTTCCTATAATTGAATCGGGATAATGACAGCACAGCCCATCTAAGAGCCTCCACT
TCTACTTCCAGCACGCTTCTTACTTTTACCACAGCTCTTGCACCTAACCATAACACCTTCCCTGTATGAT
CGCGAAGCACCCACCCTAAGCCACATTTTAATCCTTCTGTTGGCCATGCCCCATCAAAGTTGCACTTAAC
CCAAGATTGTGGTGGAGCTTCCCATGTTTCTCGTCTGTCCCGACGGTGTTGTGGTTGGTGCTTTCCTTAC
ATTCTGAGCCTCTTTCCTTCTAATCCACTCATCTGCATCTTCTTGTGTCCTTACTAATACCTCATTGGTT
CCAAATTCCCTCCCTTTAAGCACCAGCTCGTTTCTGTTCTTCCACAGCCTCCCAAGTATCCAAGGGACTA
AAGCCTCCACATTCTTCAGATCAGGATATTCTTGTTTAAGATGTTGAACTCTATGGAGGTTTGTATGAAC
TGATGATCTAGGACCGGATAAGTTCCCTTCTTCATAGCGAACTTATTCAAAGAATGTTTTGTGTATCATT
CTTGTTACATTGTTATTAATGAAAAAATATTATTGGTCATTGGACTGAACACGAGTGTTAAATATGGACC
AGGCCCCAAATAAGATCCATTGATATATGAATTAAATAACAAGAATAAATCGAGTCACCAAACCACTTGC
CTTTTTTAACGAGACTTGTTCACCAACTTGATACAAAAGTCATTATCCTATGCAAATCAATAATCATACA
AAAATATCCAATAACACTAAAAAATTAAAAGAAATGGATAATTTCACAATATGTTATACGATAAAGAAGT
TACTTTTCCAAGAAATTCACTGATTTTATAAGCCCACTTGCATTAGATAAATGGCAAAAAAAAACAAAAA
GGAAAAGAAATAAAGCACGAAGAATTCTAGAAAATACGAAATACGCTTCAATGCAGTGGGACCCACGGTT
CAATTATTGCCAATTTTCAGCTCCACCGTATATTTAAAAAATAAAACGATAATGCTAAAAAAATATAAAT
CGTAACGATCGTTAAATCTCAACGGCTGGATCTTATGACGACCGTTAGAAATTGTGGTTGTCGACGAGTC
AGTAATAAACGGCGTCAAAGTGGTTGCAGCCGGCACACACGAGTCGTGTTTATCAACTCAAAGCACAAAT
ACTTTTCCTCAACCTAAAAATAAGGCAATTAGCCAAAAACAACTTTGCGTGTAAACAACGCTCAATACAC
GTGTCATTTTATTATTAGCTATTGCTTCACCGCCTTAGCTTTCTCGTGACCTAGTCGTCCTCGTCTTTTC
TTCTTCTTCTTCTATAAAACAATACCCAAAGAGCTCTTCTTCTTCACAATTCAGATTTCAATTTCTCAAA
ATCTTAAAAACTTTCTCTCAATTCTCTCTACCGTGATCAAGGTAAATTTCTGTGTTCCTTATTCTCTCAA
AATCTTCGATTTTGTTTTCGTTCGATCCCAATTTCGTATATGTTCTTTGGTTTAGATTCTGTTAATCTTA
GATCGAAGACGATTTTCTGGGTTTGATCGTTAGATATCATCTTAATTCTCGATTAGGGTTTCATAGATAT
CATCCGATTTGTTCAAATAATTTGAGTTTTGTCGAATAATTACTCTTCGATTTGTGATTTCTATCTAGAT
CTGGTGTTAGTTTCTAGTTTGTGCGATCGAATTTGTCGATTAATCTGAGTTTTTCTGATTAACAGAATGG
ACACGTATGCCGGCGCTTATGATAGACAATCAAGAGAAAGAGAGAACTCTTCTGCCGCCTCTCCAGCTAC
ACAGAGATCTGCCAACGAGGATAAAGCTGCTGATTTACAAAGAGAGGTAGAGAGAGATGGGGGTAGGTTT
AGATTTGTGGGTCATTTCTCTGAGGCTCCTGGTACATCAGCCTTTGGTACTGCTGAACGGCCTGAATTTG
AAAGAATATTAAATGAGTGTCGGGCCGGTCGACTAAATATGATAATAGTTTATGATGTATCTAGGTTCAG
TAGACTCAAAGTTATGGATGCAATTCCGATCGTGAGCGAGCTACTTGCACTCGGTGTTACTATCGTAAGT
ACACAAGAAGGTGTATTCAGGCAGGGTAATGTGATGGACCTTATACACCTTATTATGCGACTCGACGCTA
GCCATAAAGAGTCATCACTGAAGAGTGCTAAAATCTTGGACACCAAGAACCTGCAAAGGGAGCTTGGAGG
CTATGTAGGAGGAAAAGCTCCGTATGGTTTCGAACTCGTGAGTGAGACAAAAGAGATTACCAGAAATGGT
AGGATGGTGAACGTGGTTATTAATAAGCTAGCTCATAGCACAACCCCTCTCACAGGGCCTTTTGAGTTCG
AACCTGACGTTATTAGATGGTGGTGGAGAGAGATCAAAACTCACAAACATCTTCCATTTAAGCCAGGTAG
CCAGGCTGCTATCCACCCTGGATCTATCACTGGGCTTTGTAAAAGGATGGATGCTGACGCAGTGCCAACT
CGAGGGGAAACAATCGGTAAGAAGACTGCATCTTCCGCTTGGGATCCCGCTACAGTTATGAGAATCCTTC
GGGATCCGCGTATTGCTGGATTCGCCGCAGAAGTCATTTATAAGAAAAAACCTGATGGTACTCCTACTAC
AAAAATCGAAGGTTATAGGATCCAAAGGGATCCTATTACTTTGCGTCCAGTTGAATTAGACTGTGGACCG
ATCATCGAACCTGCCGAGTGGTACGAGTTGCAGGCCTGGCTTGATGGTAGAGGGCGTGGAAAGGGTTTAT
CTCGGGGACAGGCAATTTTGTCAGCAATGGATAAGCTTTATTGTGAGTGTGGGGCTGTTATGACATCAAA
ACGTGGAGAAGAGTCAATCAAGGATTCTTACAGGTGCAGACGTCGTAAAGTGGTGGACCCTTCTGCTCCA
GGACAGCATGAGGGTACATGCAACGTTTCTATGGCTGCTCTTGATAAATTTGTGGCCGAACGTATTTTCA
ACAAGATTAGACACGCTGAAGGGGATGAGGAAACTTTAGCTCTTCTTTGGGAGGCTGCCCGGCGTTTTGG
TAAGCTAACAGAGGCACCAGAAAAAAGTGGCGAAAGAGCTAATTTGGTAGCCGAAAGAGCAGACGCCTTG
AATGCATTGGAAGAACTTTACGAAGATAGGGCTGCCGGAGCATATGATGGACCAGTTGGTCGGAAGCATT
TCAGGAAGCAACAAGCTGCACTAACTTTGAGACAGCAAGGCGCAGAGGAGCGACTCGCAGAGCTTGAGGC
CGCCGAGGCCCCAAAGCTTCCACTCGATCAATGGTTTCCTGAGGATGCCGACGCTGATCCTACAGGTCCA
AAGAGCTGGTGGGGAAGAGCTAGCGTAGACGATAAGAGAGTGTTTGTGGGTCTATTTGTTGACAAGATTG
TAGTTACTAAGTCCACTACGGGTCGAGGACAGGGCACTCCCATCGAAAAGAGAGCCAGTATTACCTGGGC
AAAGCCTCCAACCGATGATGATGAAGACGATGCACAAGATGGTACCGAGGATGTGGCAGCATAATAAGCT
TAGAGACTCTTATCAAGAATCCCATCTCTTGCTTGCTTTTTTTTGTTGTCTTCCCTTTGATAGGGTTTGT
TTTTCTTGTTTCAGTGACTTTCTATGTTAAAAGATAATGTCAGTAAAAGGATTTGGTTTTCTATTATTCT
GAATCGATTACGGAAGATTCTTGCTTAATTCCAATCTATACAAGTATCGTGAAATAATGACCGTTTATGT
GATTAGGAGACGTGTTTCATTAATAAAATATAAGATCAATACATTGTTAGTAGTGATAAACTATGTACAA
ATTGTATTGATTGTAAAAGAAACACAATAGGTTCCTTTTTTCTACAATATATTGTGACAGACTCTCTGTT
TTAACGAATGAATTAAATTTGTCAACGAAAAAATTAAAGAATGATGTGATCACTTTGCACCTTGGTTCAT
CTTCAGAGGCTTCTGCATGTTCCATGCATTGAGGCTCTCTACGGTCACAGGTTGTGAGCCGTTGTTAAAG
ACAAACAAATGCGCT
Features (pLannotate 1.2.2; 15 found; start..end, strand, type, name):
     44..68      +  misc_feature   RB T-DNA repeat: right border repeat from nopaline C58 T-DNA
    159..747     -  rep_origin     ori: high-copy-number ColE1/pMB1/pBR322/pUC origin of replication
   2106..2175    +  ncRNA          RNA-OUT: Accession: RF00240 - RNA-OUT
   2256..3071    -  CDS            KanR: aminoglycoside phosphotransferase; aph(3')-Ia; confers resistance to kanamycin in bacteria or G418 (Geneticin®) in eukaryotes
   3256..3357    +  CDS            TRA2_ECOLX (fragment): Protein predicted: Swiss-Prot protein existence level 4. Required for transposition of transposon Tn903. From Escherichia coli.
   3362..3797    +  rep_origin     pSa ori: origin of replication from bacterial plasmid pSa
   3924..3946    +  misc_feature   LB T-DNA repeat: left border repeat from nopaline C58 T-DNA (truncated)
   3954..4130    -  polyA_signal   CaMV poly(A) signal: cauliflower mosaic virus polyadenylation signal
   4180..4344    -  CDS            yokD (fragment): YOKD_BACSU - Experimental evidence at protein level: Swiss-Prot protein existence level 1. May contribute to antibiotic resistance. From Bacillus subtilis (strain 168).
   4365..5387    -  CDS            hph: KHYB_ECOLX - Experimental evidence at protein level: Swiss-Prot protein existence level 1. The aminoglycoside phosphotransferases achieve inactivation of their antibiotic substrates by phosphorylation. Only phosphorylates hygromycin and closely related compounds such as demethyl analogs and destomycin. From Escherichia coli.
   5407..5752    -  promoter       CaMV 35S promoter: strong constitutive promoter from cauliflower mosaic virus
   5409..5455    -  promoter       minimal CaMV 35S promoter: minimal 35S promoter from cauliflower mosaic virus
   5833..5990    -  CDS            lacZα (fragment): LacZα fragment of β-galactosidase; lacZ fragment
   5993..6011    +  promoter       T7 promoter: promoter for bacteriophage T7 RNA polymerase
  10273..56      -  CDS            CWINV2 (fragment) (across the origin): INV2_ARATH - Also known as BFRUCT2. Experimental evidence at transcript level: Swiss-Prot protein existence level 2. From Arabidopsis thaliana (Mouse-ear cress).
