[The description below was written by a language model from this plasmid's Addgene catalogue record and pLannotate feature annotations shown in this document.]
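Description:
L1P16 is a plant expression binary vector built on the pGII-L1-Rep backbone (a pGreenII-style design, judging from the annotated parts) that serves as a Level 1 module in a modular cloning series for integrase-based recording of gene expression in plants. In bacteria it is maintained as a high-copy plasmid through a ColE1/pUC-type origin and selected with kanamycin via an aph(3')-Ia gene. A pSa origin is also present; in vectors of this kind it supports replication in Agrobacterium. Nopaline-type right and left T-DNA border repeats delimit the region intended for transfer into the plant genome. Next to the left border sits the plant selection cassette, a hygromycin phosphotransferase (hph) gene driven by the CaMV 35S promoter and terminated by the CaMV polyadenylation signal.

According to the catalogue entry, the payload is a synthetic cassette of about 4.4 kb in which the UBQ10 promoter drives constitutive expression of the PhiC31 serine integrase, followed by the UBQ1 terminator. The automated feature table does not annotate any of these three elements. It leaves a large unannotated stretch between a lacZα remnant with a T7 promoter and the right border, which is where the cassette presumably lies. A short Arabidopsis-derived match spanning the sequence origin is probably an incidental annotation. The depositor notes a known IS4 transposon insertion in the backbone that is not considered functionally relevant. This likely accounts for the gap between the origin and the kanamycin gene, and for the full sequence being longer than backbone plus insert. The plasmid is suited to supplying constitutive PhiC31 activity in transgenic plants, for example to flip or excise DNA flanked by attB/attP sites in integrase target reporters.
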