Addgene plasmid #195921: L1P16
Purpose: Level 1 PhiC31 cassette with constitutive promoter: pUBQ10-PhiC31-tUBQ1
Depositing lab: Jennifer Nemhauser. Depositing organization: University of Washington. Publication: An integrase toolbox to record gene-expression during plant development. Guiziou S, Maranas CJ, Chu JC, Nemhauser JL. Nat Commun. 2023 Apr 3;14(1):1844. doi: 10.1038/s41467-023-37607-5. PubMed 37012288.
Backbone
  Vector backbone: pGII-L1-Rep
  Backbone size w/o insert (bp): 4708
  Vector type: Plant Expression
  Selectable markers: Hygromycin
Growth in bacteria
  Bacterial resistance: Kanamycin, 50 μg/mL
  Growth temperature: 37°C
  Growth strain: DH5alpha
  Copy number: High Copy
Gene/Insert
  Gene/Insert name: pUBQ10-PhiC31-tUBQ1
  Species: Synthetic
  Insert size (bp): 4360
  Cloning method: Restriction Enzyme; 5′ cloning site Unknown (unknown if destroyed)
Terms and licenses: Academic/Nonprofit Terms; Industry Terms: Not Available to Industry
Depositor comments: IS4 Transposon present in plasmid backbone. This is a known insertion and is not of any functional concern.
How to cite: L1P16 was a gift from Jennifer Nemhauser (Addgene plasmid # 195921 ; http://n2t.net/addgene:195921 ; RRID:Addgene_195921)
